>Addgene plasmid #39030 | PBRM1 | depositor partial sequence | sequence record 49088 | PBRM1 sequence 418 bps
ATGCACCATCATCATCATCATTCTTCTGGTGTAGATCTGGGTACCGAGAACCTGTACTTCCAATCCATGC
AGCTGTATGATACCGTGCGTAGCTGCCGCAACAACCAGGGCCAGCTGATTGCGGAACCGTTCTATCATCT
GCCGAGCAAAAAAAAATATCCGGATTATTATCAGCAGATTAAAATGCCGATCAGCCTGCAGCAGATTCGC
ACCAAACTGAAAAATCAGGAATATGAAACCCTGGATCACCTGGAATGCGATCTGAACCTGATGTTTGAAA
ACGCGAAACGTTATAACGTGCCGAATAGCGCGATCTATAAACGTGTTCTGAAACTGCAGCAGGTTATGCA
GGCCAAAAAAAAAGAACTGGCGCGTCGCGATGATATTGAATGACAGTAAAGGTGGATACGGATCCGAA
