>Addgene plasmid #39030 | PBRM1 | addgene partial sequence | sequence record 53068 | T7 5'-TAATACGACTCACTATAGGG-3'
GCACCATCATCATCATCATTCTTCTGGTGTAGATCTGGGTACCGAGAACCTGTACTTCCAATCCATGCAG
CTGTATGATACCGTGCGTAGCTGCCGCAACAACCAGGGCCAGCTGATTGCGGAACCGTTCTATCATCTGC
CGAGCAAAAAAAAATATCCGGATTATTATCAGCAGATTAAAATGCCGATCAGCCTGCAGCAGATTCGCAC
CAAACTGAAAAATCAGGAATATGAAACCCTGGATCACCTGGAATGCGATCTGAACCTGATGTTTGAAAAC
GCGAAACGTTATAACGTGCCGAATAGCGCGATCTATAAACGTGTTCTGAAACTGCAGCAGGTTATGCAGG
CCAAAAAAAAAGAACTGGCGCGTCGCGATGATATTGAATGACAGTAAAGGTGGATACGGATCCGAATTCG
AGCTCCGTCGACAAGCTTGCGGCCGCACTCGAGCACCACCACCACCACCACTGAGATCCGGCTGCTAACA
AAGCCCGAAAGGAAGCTGAGTTGGCTGCTGCCACCGCTGAGCAATAACTAGCATAACCCCTTGGGGCCTC
TAAACGGGTCTTGAGGGGTTTTTTGCTGAAAGGAGGAACTATATCCGGATTGGCGAATGGG
[124 nt withheld, positions 622-745]
C
[70 nt withheld, positions 747-816]
CTCGACCCCCAAAAAACTTGGATTTAGGGGTGGATGGTTCACGTAGTGGGCCATCGCCCTGAATAGACGG
GTTTTTTCGCCCTTTGA
