[The description below was written by a language model from this plasmid's Addgene catalogue record.]
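Description:
PBRM1 is a bacterial expression plasmid built on the pNIC28-Bsa4 backbone from the SGC, designed to produce a fragment of human polybromo 1 (PBRM1, also known as BAF180 or PB1; isoform a) in E. coli for structural studies. It carries kanamycin resistance for selection and is recorded as a low-copy plasmid. The record gives no feature table, so the origin of replication and the promoter are not explicitly stated. However, the listed sequencing primers (T7 forward and T7 terminator reverse) indicate that the insert sits between T7 promoter and terminator elements, which is the usual arrangement for expression driven by T7 RNA polymerase in a suitable host strain.

The insert is short, about 418 bp, and was codon-optimized and introduced by ligation-independent cloning. At this size it can encode only a small portion of the large PBRM1 protein, in line with the record's note that the construct may not contain the full open reading frame. The record does not say which domain or residue range is covered, but an alternative name ties the insert to a deposited crystal structure. The fragment is fused at its N-terminus to a His tag followed by a TEV protease recognition site. This allows capture of the recombinant protein by immobilized metal affinity chromatography, and the tag can then be cleaved off to leave near-native protein.

The stated purpose is bacterial expression for structure determination. The construct therefore serves as a source of purified PBRM1 fragment for crystallography and related biophysical or biochemical work.
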