Addgene plasmid #39030: PBRM1
Purpose: Bacterial expression for structure determination; may not be full ORF
Depositing lab: Nicola Burgess-Brown. Depositing organization: University of Oxford.
Backbone
  Vector backbone: pNIC28-Bsa4
  Backbone manufacturer: SGC
  Vector type: Bacterial Expression
Growth in bacteria
  Bacterial resistance: Kanamycin, 50 μg/mL
  Growth temperature: 37°C
  Growth strain: Mach1
  Copy number: Low Copy
Gene/Insert
  Gene/Insert name: polybromo 1 [isoform a] (alt names: PBRM1; PDB:3K2J)
  Species: H. sapiens (human)
  Insert size (bp): 418
  Mutation: codon-optimized
  Entrez Gene: PBRM1 (a.k.a. BAF180, PB1, RCC, SMARCH1)
  Tag / fusion protein: His Tev (N terminal on insert)
  Cloning method: Ligation Independent Cloning
  Sequencing primers: 5′ T7; 3′ T7-term
Terms and licenses: Academic/Nonprofit Terms; Industry Terms: Not Available to Industry
How to cite: PBRM1 was a gift from Nicola Burgess-Brown (Addgene plasmid # 39030 ; http://n2t.net/addgene:39030 ; RRID:Addgene_39030)
